Addgene plasmid #223484: pEY137
Purpose: tax-2 fluorescent neural reporter driving nuclear mTagBFP2 expression (refer to NeuroPAL paper for expression)
Depositing lab: Oliver Hobert & Eviatar Yemini. Depositing organization: Columbia University. Publication: NeuroPAL: A Multicolor Atlas for Whole-Brain Neuronal Identification in C. elegans. Yemini E, Lin A, Nejatbakhsh A, Varol E, Sun R, Mena GE, Samuel ADT, Paninski L, Venkatachalam V, Hobert O. Cell. 2021 Jan 7;184(1):272-288.e11. doi: 10.1016/j.cell.2020.12.012. Epub 2020 Dec 29. PubMed 33378642.
Backbone
  Vector backbone: pPD95.62
  Vector type: Worm Expression
Growth in bacteria
  Bacterial resistance: Ampicillin, 100 μg/mL
  Growth temperature: 37°C
  Growth strain: DH5alpha
  Copy number: Unknown
Gene/Insert
  Gene/Insert name: tax-2
  Species: C. elegans (nematode)
  Entrez Gene: tax-2 (a.k.a. CELE_F36F2.5)
  Cloning method: Gibson Cloning
Terms and licenses: Academic/Nonprofit Terms; Industry Terms: Not Available to Industry
How to cite: pEY137 was a gift from Oliver Hobert & Eviatar Yemini (Addgene plasmid # 223484 ; http://n2t.net/addgene:223484 ; RRID:Addgene_223484)
