[The description below was written by a language model from this plasmid's Addgene catalogue record and pLannotate feature annotations shown in this document.]
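Description:
pEY137 is a C. elegans expression plasmid built on the pPD95.62 backbone, one of the promoterless reporter vectors commonly used for making worm transgenes. In E. coli it is propagated through a high-copy ColE1/pUC-type origin and selected with ampicillin via the β-lactamase gene and its native promoter. The 5,714-nt sequence also carries standard cloning-vector remnants: fragments of the pUC multiple cloning site, rop, bom and lacI, plus the lac promoter, operator and CAP binding site. None of these has a role in the worm.

The payload is a transcriptional reporter for tax-2, a C. elegans gene whose regulatory sequence was inserted by Gibson assembly. The feature table does not annotate this promoter fragment. It presumably lies in the roughly 1 kb unannotated stretch between the MCS remnant and the start of the fluorescent protein, though its exact boundaries are not stated in the record. Downstream lies the coding sequence of mTagBFP2, a fast-maturing monomeric blue fluorescent protein, followed closely by his-11, a C. elegans histone H2B. Their arrangement is consistent with a fusion that tethers the fluorophore to chromatin, giving the nuclear signal described in the record. A short match to aex-5 after the histone probably reflects genomic sequence carried along with the 3' region rather than an expressed element, and no 3' UTR is explicitly annotated.

The plasmid is one of the reporter components associated with NeuroPAL, a multicolour labelling system for identifying neurons across the whole C. elegans nervous system. Nuclear localisation keeps signals compact and separable between neighbouring cells. The specific neurons labelled by this tax-2 reporter are not listed in the record, which defers to the associated publication.
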