Features (pLannotate 1.2.2; 13 found; start..end, strand, type, name):
    152..169     -  misc_feature   MCS (fragment): pUC18/19 multiple cloning site
   1154..1999    +  CDS            mTagBFP2: mTagBFP2 is a basic (constitutively fluorescent) blue fluorescent protein published in 2011, derived from Entacmaea quadricolor. It is reported to be a very rapidly-maturing monomer with very low acid sensitivity.
   2024..2386    +  CDS            his-11: H2B1_CAEEL - Experimental evidence at protein level: Swiss-Prot protein existence level 1. Core component of nucleosome. Nucleosomes wrap and compact DNA into chromatin, limiting DNA accessibility to the cellular machineries which require DNA as a template. Histones thereby play a central role in transcription regulation, DNA repair, DNA replication and chromosomal stability. DNA accessibility is regulated via a complex set of post-translational modifications of histones, also called histone code, and nucleosome remodeling. From Caenorhabditis elegans.
   2996..3148    +  CDS            aex-5 (fragment): AEX5_CAEEL - Also known as kpc-3 From Caenorhabditis elegans.
   3276..3311    +  CDS            rop (fragment): Rop protein, which maintains plasmids at low copy number; rop
   3413..3512    +  misc_feature   bom (fragment): basis of mobility region from pBR322
   3610..3714    +  promoter       AmpR promoter: bla
   3715..4575    +  CDS            AmpR: β-lactamase; bla; confers resistance to ampicillin, carbenicillin, and related antibiotics
   4746..5334    +  rep_origin     ori: high-copy-number ColE1/pMB1/pBR322/pUC origin of replication
   5517..5609    +  CDS            lacI (fragment): lac repressor; lacI; The lac repressor binds to the lac operator to inhibit transcription in E. coli. This inhibition can be relieved by adding lactose or isopropyl-β-D-thiogalactopyranoside (IPTG).
   5622..5643    +  protein_bind   CAP binding site: CAP binding activates transcription in the presence of cAMP. E. coli catabolite activator protein
   5658..5688    +  promoter       lac promoter: promoter for the E. coli lac operon
   5696..5712    +  protein_bind   lac operator: The lac repressor binds to the lac operator to inhibit transcription in E. coli. This inhibition can be relieved by adding lactose or isopropyl-β-D-thiogalactopyranoside (IPTG). lac repressor encoded by lacI
>Addgene plasmid #223484 | pEY137 | addgene full sequence | sequence record 441612 | Addgene NGS Result
TCACACAGGAAACAGCTATGACCATGATTACGCCAAGCTGTAAGTTTAAACATGATCTTACTAACTAACT
ATTCTCATTTAAATTTTCAGAGCTTAAAAATGGCTGAAATCACTCACAACGATGGATACGCTAACAACTT
GGAAATGAAATAAGCTTGCATGCCTGCAGCAGCAAACCCAAAGGAATAAATATTCCGATTCGATGGAAAA
TTGTAAATTCATTGTTTTAAATGATTTTTTTATTTTATTACTTGGCCTGTCAAATACCGGGTTTTTAATC
GATAAACGTATTGTTGAAAAATATTCCAATAAATTTTGAATTATATATGGAAAATATAAAAATCGACTGA
CAATGAGTCTTTAATTTGAATTGCTTAAAAATCTAGGATGATGGTACTGTAACTATTGTTTTTTTTTATT
TTTACGAGTCAACAAAAACGAAACCATCAGTTATGTTCAATAGTTGCCGATATCAGTAGAACATTCAACA
TTACAAGAGACAACTCGCTTGAAAACTTGTACAGTGCAACAAAATAAACAATTAATTTTGGCAGACAGAT
ACCTATTTAATAAGCAGTTATGAAGCATGAAAAGTCAAAATATGATGACTGCTTGGCAACGGACTTAATG
AATGATCAACACATTGGGAGCATAAGAGGGATTATAATAGTAGCAAGAAAGAGAAAGAGAAGAAGAAGAA
GCACGCAAGGGAGGTCATATCAACTAGTATTTCCATTTGAGAGAAGGAGATGGATAGAGAAGGCTTTTAG
AAGGTTTTAATATTTATCACTGGAAATTTAAGCCTTCCTATCATTTCTTTGCGTCTCCTTGTATATATCT
TCACTATATTGTTTCCTGTTTTCGTAACTATTTTGAATCGTTTTTTTCAAACCCAAGTTTCCATGTTCAA
TTGGATTTTTACAGTTTCGTTTCAGAAATGTCAGAAAAACCGGAGTTTTCCGATCCCGGGATTGGCCAAA
GGACCCAAAGGTATGTTTCGAATGATACTAACATAACATAGAACATTTTCAGGAGGACCCTTGCTTGGAG
GGTACCGAGCTCAGAAAAAATGACCGCTCCAAAGAAGAAGCGCAAGGTTCCAGTCGAGAAGATGACTGCC
CCAAAAAAGAAACGTAAGGTCCCGCGGATGTCAGAGCTTATTAAGGAGAATATGCATATGAAACTGTACA
TGGAAGGAACCGTGGACAACCATCACTTTAAGTGCACTTCGGAGGGGGAAGGCAAACCGTACGAGGGCAC
CCAGACCATGCGAATCAAGGTGGTCGAGGGAGGCCCACTGCCCTTCGCCTTCGACATTCTGGTAAGTTTA
AACATATATATACTAACTAACCCTGATTATTTAAATTTTCAGGCTACTAGCTTCCTGTACGGCAGCAAGA
CTTTTATTAATCACACCCAGGGCATCCCGGACTTCTTCAAACAGTCGTTCCCTGAGGGCTTCACATGGGA
GCGTGTGACCACATACGAAGACGGTGGCGTTCTCACCGCTACCCAGGACACCAGCCTCCAGGACGGTTGC
CTCATATATAATGTGGTAAGTTTAAACAGTTCGGTACTAACTAACCATACATATTTAAATTTTCAGAAGA
TCCGGGGAGTAAACTTCACATCCAATGGTCCGGTTATGCAGAAGAAAACACTCGGCTGGGAGGCCTTCAC
CGAGACGCTGTATCCGGCTGACGGAGGCCTGGAAGGTCGAAACGACATGGCCCTGAAGCTCGTCGGCGGT
AGCCATCTCATCGCAAACGCTAAGACCACATATAGATCCAAGAAACCGGTAAGTTTAAACATGATTTTAC
TAACTAACTAATCTGATTTAAATTTTCAGGCTAAGAACCTTAAAATGCCGGGAGTCTACTATGTTGACTA
CAGACTGGAACGGATCAAGGAGGCCAACAACGAGACCTACGTCGAGCAGCACGAGGTTGCAGTTGCCAGA
TACTGCGACCTCCCGAGCAAACTGGGTCACAAGCTTAATCCTAGGATACCGGTGGGTGAAGACCCACCAA
AGCCATCTGCCAAGGGAGCCAAGAAGGCCGCCAAGACCGTTACGAAGCCAAAGGACGGAAAGAAGAGACG
TCATGCCCGTAAGGAATCATACTCCGTCTACATCTACCGTGTCCTCAAGCAAGTTCATCCAGACACTGGA
GTTTCCTCCAAAGCCATGTCTATCATGAACTCTTTTGTCAACGATGTCTTCGAGCGTATTGCTGCTGAAG
CATCCCGTCTTGCTCACTACAACAAGCGTTCCACAATCTCATCCCGCGAAATTCAGACCGCTGTCCGTCT
GATCCTTCCAGGAGAGCTTGCCAAGCACGCCGTGTCTGAGGGAACCAAGGCCGTTACCAAGTACACTTCC
AGCAAGTAGGAATTCCAACTGAGCGCCGGTCGCTACCATTACCAACTTGTCTGGTGTCAAAAATAATAGG
GGCCGCTGTCATCAGAGTAAGTTTAAACTGAGTTCTACTAACTAACGAGTAATATTTAAATTTTCAGCAT
CTCGCGCCCGTGCCTCTGACTTCTAAGTCCAATTACTCTTCAACATCCCTACATGCTCTTTCTCCCTGTG
CTCCCACCCCCTATTTTTGTTATTATCAAAAAACTTCTCTTAATTTCTTTGTTTTTTAGCTTCTTTTAAG
TCACCTCTAACAATGAAATTGTGTAGATTCAAAAATAGAATTAATTCGTAATAAAAAGTCGAAAAAAATT
GTGCTCCCTCCCCCCATTAATAATAATTCTATCCCAAAATCTACACAATGTTCTGTGTACACTTCTTATG
TTTTTTACTTCTGATAAATTTTTTTGAAACATCATAGAAAAAACCGCACACAAAATACCTTATCATATGT
TACGTTTCAGTTTATGACCGCAATTTTTATTTCTTCGCACGTCTGGGCCTCTCATGACGTCAAATCATGC
TCATCGTGAAAAAGTTTTGGAGTATTTTTGGAATTTTTCAATCAAGTGAAAGTTTATGAAATTAATTTTC
CTGCTTTTGCTTTTTGGGGTTTCCCCTATTGTTTGTCAAGATTTCGAGGACGGCGTTTTTCTTGCTAAAA
TCACAAGTATTGATGAGCACGATGCAAGAAAGATCGGAAGAAGGTTTGGGTTTGAGGCTCAGTGGAAGGT
GAGTAGAAGTTGATAATTTGAAAGTGGAGTAGTGTCTATGGGGTTTTTGCCTTAAATGACAGAATACATT
CCCAATATACCAAACATAACTGTTTCCTACTAGTCGGCCGTACGGGCCCTTTCGTCTCGCGCGTTTCGGT
GATGACGGTGAAAACCTCTGACACATGCAGCTCCCGGAGACGGTCACAGCTTGTCTGTAAGCGGATGCCG
GGAGCAGACAAGCCCGTCAGGGCGCGTCAGCGGGTGTTGGCGGGTGTCGGGGCTGGCTTAACTATGCGGC
ATCAGAGCAGATTGTACTGAGAGTGCACCATATGCGGTGTGAAATACCGCACAGATGCGTAAGGAGAAAA
TACCGCATCAGGCGGCCTTAAGGGCCTCGTGATACGCCTATTTTTATAGGTTAATGTCATGATAATAATG
GTTTCTTAGACGTCAGGTGGCACTTTTCGGGGAAATGTGCGCGGAACCCCTATTTGTTTATTTTTCTAAA
TACATTCAAATATGTATCCGCTCATGAGACAATAACCCTGATAAATGCTTCAATAATATTGAAAAAGGAA
GAGTATGAGTATTCAACATTTCCGTGTCGCCCTTATTCCCTTTTTTGCGGCATTTTGCCTTCCTGTTTTT
GCTCACCCAGAAACGCTGGTGAAAGTAAAAGATGCTGAAGATCAGTTGGGTGCACGAGTGGGTTACATCG
AACTGGATCTCAACAGCGGTAAGATCCTTGAGAGTTTTCGCCCCGAAGAACGTTTTCCAATGATGAGCAC
TTTTAAAGTTCTGCTATGTGGCGCGGTATTATCCCGTATTGACGCCGGGCAAGAGCAACTCGGTCGCCGC
ATACACTATTCTCAGAATGACTTGGTTGAGTACTCACCAGTCACAGAAAAGCATCTTACGGATGGCATGA
CAGTAAGAGAATTATGCAGTGCTGCCATAACCATGAGTGATAACACTGCGGCCAACTTACTTCTGACAAC
GATCGGAGGACCGAAGGAGCTAACCGCTTTTTTGCACAACATGGGGGATCATGTAACTCGCCTTGATCGT
TGGGAACCGGAGCTGAATGAAGCCATACCAAACGACGAGCGTGACACCACGATGCCTGTAGCAATGGCAA
CAACGTTGCGCAAACTATTAACTGGCGAACTACTTACTCTAGCTTCCCGGCAACAATTAATAGACTGGAT
GGAGGCGGATAAAGTTGCAGGACCACTTCTGCGCTCGGCCCTTCCGGCTGGCTGGTTTATTGCTGATAAA
TCTGGAGCCGGTGAGCGTGGGTCTCGCGGTATCATTGCAGCACTGGGGCCAGATGGTAAGCCCTCCCGTA
TCGTAGTTATCTACACGACGGGGAGTCAGGCAACTATGGATGAACGAAATAGACAGATCGCTGAGATAGG
TGCCTCACTGATTAAGCATTGGTAACTGTCAGACCAAGTTTACTCATATATACTTTAGATTGATTTAAAA
CTTCATTTTTAATTTAAAAGGATCTAGGTGAAGATCCTTTTTGATAATCTCATGACCAAAATCCCTTAAC
GTGAGTTTTCGTTCCACTGAGCGTCAGACCCCGTAGAAAAGATCAAAGGATCTTCTTGAGATCCTTTTTT
TCTGCGCGTAATCTGCTGCTTGCAAACAAAAAAACCACCGCTACCAGCGGTGGTTTGTTTGCCGGATCAA
GAGCTACCAACTCTTTTTCCGAAGGTAACTGGCTTCAGCAGAGCGCAGATACCAAATACTGTTCTTCTAG
TGTAGCCGTAGTTAGGCCACCACTTCAAGAACTCTGTAGCACCGCCTACATACCTCGCTCTGCTAATCCT
GTTACCAGTGGCTGCTGCCAGTGGCGATAAGTCGTGTCTTACCGGGTTGGACTCAAGACGATAGTTACCG
GATAAGGCGCAGCGGTCGGGCTGAACGGGGGGTTCGTGCACACAGCCCAGCTTGGAGCGAACGACCTACA
CCGAACTGAGATACCTACAGCGTGAGCTATGAGAAAGCGCCACGCTTCCCGAAGGGAGAAAGGCGGACAG
GTATCCGGTAAGCGGCAGGGTCGGAACAGGAGAGCGCACGAGGGAGCTTCCAGGGGGAAACGCCTGGTAT
CTTTATAGTCCTGTCGGGTTTCGCCACCTCTGACTTGAGCGTCGATTTTTGTGATGCTCGTCAGGGGGGC
GGAGCCTATGGAAAAACGCCAGCAACGCGGCCTTTTTACGGTTCCTGGCCTTTTGCTGGCCTTTTGCTCA
CATGTTCTTTCCTGCGTTATCCCCTGATTCTGTGGATAACCGTATTACCGCCTTTGAGTGAGCTGATACC
GCTCGCCGCAGCCGAACGACCGAGCGCAGCGAGTCAGTGAGCGAGGAAGCGGAAGAGCGCCCAATACGCA
AACCGCCTCTCCCCGCGCGTTGGCCGATTCATTAATGCAGCTGGCACGACAGGTTTCCCGACTGGAAAGC
GGGCAGTGAGCGCAACGCAATTAATGTGAGTTAGCTCACTCATTAGGCACCCCAGGCTTTACACTTTATG
CTTCCGGCTCGTATGTTGTGTGGAATTGTGAGCGGATAACAATT
